Addgene plasmid #27566: pLenti CMVTRE3G Neo DEST (w813-1)
Purpose: (Empty Backbone)
Depositing lab: Eric Campeau. Depositing organization: University of Massachusetts, Worcester.
Backbone
  Vector backbone: p156RRL-sinPPT-CMV-GFP-PRE/Nhe I
  Backbone size (bp): 9621
  Vector type: Mammalian Expression, Lentiviral
  Selectable markers: Neomycin (select with G418)
Growth in bacteria
  Bacterial resistance: Chloramphenicol and Ampicillin, 25 & 100 μg/mL
  Growth temperature: 37°C
  Growth strain: ccdB Survival
  Growth instructions: DB3.1, 37oC
  Copy number: High Copy
Gene/Insert
  Gene/Insert name: Empty
  Cloning method: Restriction Enzyme
  Sequencing primers: 5′ CMVtight; 3′ WPRErev
Resource information
  A portion of this plasmid was derived from a plasmid made by: The CMVTRE3G promoter was a gift from Dr. Dominic Esposito (SAIC Frederick). Tet-On 3G compatible plasmid.
Terms and licenses: Academic/Nonprofit Terms; Industry Terms: Not Available to Industry
Depositor comments: There are a few mismatches between Addgene's quality control sequence and depositor's reference sequence. However the changes are in vector sequence only, features unaffected. Depositor tested this construct and it was functional.
How to cite: pLenti CMVTRE3G Neo DEST (w813-1) was a gift from Eric Campeau (Addgene plasmid # 27566)
