[The description below was written by a language model from this plasmid's Addgene catalogue record and pLannotate feature annotations shown in this document.]
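Description:
pLenti CMVTRE3G Neo DEST (w813-1) is an empty third-generation, self-inactivating HIV-1 lentiviral Gateway destination vector for doxycycline-inducible expression in mammalian cells, built on the p156RRL-sinPPT-CMV-GFP-PRE backbone and totalling 9,621 bp. In bacteria it replicates from a high-copy ColE1/pUC-type origin and carries ampicillin resistance on the backbone, along with an f1 origin. Because the Gateway cassette encodes the gyrase toxin CcdB together with a chloramphenicol resistance gene, the unrecombined plasmid is selected with both antibiotics and must be maintained in a ccdB-tolerant strain.

The viral genome is transcribed from a chimeric RSV promoter/truncated 5' LTR, which makes packaging Tat-independent. It contains the Ψ packaging signal with a gag fragment, the Rev response element, the cPPT/CTS and a ΔU3 3' LTR that inactivates LTR-driven transcription after integration. An SV40 polyadenylation signal and SV40 origin follow the 3' LTR. Within this genome, the TRE3G Tet-responsive promoter sits immediately upstream of the attR1–CmR–ccdB–attR2 cassette. An LR recombination with an entry clone replaces the cassette with a gene of interest, and loss of ccdB gives counter-selection for recombinants in standard strains. A WPRE downstream of attR2 enhances transcript expression, and a separate mouse PGK promoter drives NeoR so that transduced cells can be selected with G418.

The vector does not encode a transactivator. The record describes it as Tet-On 3G compatible, so induction requires that protein to be supplied separately. The depositor notes a few mismatches between the quality-control and reference sequences, confined to vector sequence, and reports that the construct was functional when tested.
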