Features (pLannotate 1.2.2; 33 found; start..end, strand, type, name):
     27..131     +  promoter       AmpR promoter: bla
    132..992     +  CDS            AmpR: β-lactamase; bla; confers resistance to ampicillin, carbenicillin, and related antibiotics
   1163..1751    +  rep_origin     ori: high-copy-number ColE1/pMB1/pBR322/pUC origin of replication
   1934..2026    +  CDS            lacI (fragment): lac repressor; lacI; The lac repressor binds to the lac operator to inhibit transcription in E. coli. This inhibition can be relieved by adding lactose or isopropyl-β-D-thiogalactopyranoside (IPTG).
   2039..2060    +  protein_bind   CAP binding site: CAP binding activates transcription in the presence of cAMP. E. coli catabolite activator protein
   2075..2105    +  promoter       lac promoter: promoter for the E. coli lac operon
   2113..2129    +  protein_bind   lac operator: The lac repressor binds to the lac operator to inhibit transcription in E. coli. This inhibition can be relieved by adding lactose or isopropyl-β-D-thiogalactopyranoside (IPTG). lac repressor encoded by lacI
   2174..2192    +  promoter       T3 promoter: promoter for bacteriophage T3 RNA polymerase
   2220..2441    +  promoter       RSV promoter: Rous sarcoma virus enhancer/promoter
   2448..2628    +  LTR            5' LTR (truncated): truncated 5' long terminal repeat (LTR) from HIV-1
   2672..2797    +  misc_feature   HIV-1 Ψ: packaging signal of human immunodeficiency virus type 1
   2781..3144    +  CDS            HIV-1 gag (fragment): gag protein from human immunodeficiency virus 1; gag
   3239..3575    +  ncRNA          RRE: Accession: RF00036 - HIV Rev response element
   3900..4000    +  CDS            Rev (fragment): human immunodeficiency virus 1 (HIV-1) Rev protein; rev; enhances nuclear export of unspliced and incompletely spliced viral mRNAs
   4019..4136    +  misc_feature   cPPT/CTS: central polypurine tract and central termination sequence of HIV-1
   4168..4543    +  promoter       TRE3G promoter: 3rd-generation Tet-responsive promoter that can be activated by binding of Tet-On® 3G
   4589..4713    +  protein_bind   attR1: mutant version of attR; recombination site for the Gateway® LR reaction LR Clonase™
   4738..4768    +  promoter       lac UV5 promoter: E. coli lac promoter with an "up" mutation
   4793..4821    +  promoter       cat promoter (fragment): promoter of the E. coli cat gene encoding chloramphenicol acetyltransferase
   4822..5481    +  CDS            CmR: chloramphenicol acetyltransferase; cat; confers resistance to chloramphenicol
   5660..5818    +  CDS            ccdA (fragment): CCDA_ECO57 - Also known as H, letA. Experimental evidence at protein level: Swiss-Prot protein existence level 1. Antitoxin component of a type II toxin-antitoxin (TA) system which inhibits the post-segregational killing (PSK) of plasmid-free cells, also referred to as a plasmid addiction system. Binds to and blocks the activity of CcdB; will also remove bound CcdB protein from the CcdB-GyrA complex by forming a CcdA-CcdB complex, a process termed rejuvenation. Functions as a transcriptional corepressor for the ccdAB operon, repression also requires CcdB (By similarity). From Escherichia coli
   5823..6125    +  CDS            ccdB: CCDB_ECOLI - Also known as G, letB, letD. Experimental evidence at protein level: Swiss-Prot protein existence level 1. Toxic component of a type II toxin-antitoxin (TA) system, functioning in plasmid maintainence. Responsible for the post- segregational killing (PSK) of plasmid-free cells, also referred to as a plasmid addiction system. Half-life of over 2 hours. Cell killing by CcdB is accompanied by filamentation, defects in chromosome and plasmid segregation, defects in cell division, formation of anucleate cells, decreased DNA synthesis and plasmid loss. Interferes with the activity of DN
   6169..6293    -  protein_bind   attR2: mutant version of attR; recombination site for the Gateway® LR reaction LR Clonase™
   6324..6912    +  misc_feature   WPRE: woodchuck hepatitis virus posttranscriptional regulatory element
   6955..7454    +  promoter       PGK promoter: mouse phosphoglycerate kinase 1 promoter
   7468..8271    +  CDS            NeoR/KanR: aminoglycoside phosphotransferase from Tn5; aph(3')-II (or nptII); confers resistance to neomycin, kanamycin, and G418 (Geneticin®)
   8292..8360    +  CDS            nef (fragment): NEF_HV1Z2 - Experimental evidence at protein level: Swiss-Prot protein existence level 1. Extracellular Nef protein targets CD4(+) T-lymphocytes for apoptosis by interacting with CXCR4 surface receptors. From Human immunodeficiency virus type 1 group M subtype D (isolate Z2/CDC-Z34) (HIV-1).
   8362..8595    +  LTR            3' LTR (ΔU3): self-inactivating 3' long terminal repeat (LTR) from HIV-1
   8667..8788    +  polyA_signal   SV40 poly(A) signal: SV40 polyadenylation signal
   8807..8942    +  rep_origin     SV40 ori: SV40 origin of replication
   8975..8993    -  promoter       T7 promoter: promoter for bacteriophage T7 RNA polymerase
   9001..9156    +  CDS            lacZα (fragment): LacZα fragment of β-galactosidase; lacZ fragment
   9164..9619    +  rep_origin     f1 ori (sequence partly withheld): f1 bacteriophage origin of replication; arrow indicates direction of (+) strand synthesis
>Addgene plasmid #27566 | pLenti CMVTRE3G Neo DEST (w813-1) | depositor full sequence | sequence record 12607 | Author sequence
CAGGTGGCACTTTTCGGGGAAATGTGCGCGGAACCCCTATTTGTTTATTTTTCTAAATACATTCAAATAT
GTATCCGCTCATGAGACAATAACCCTGATAAATGCTTCAATAATATTGAAAAAGGAAGAGTATGAGTATT
CAACATTTCCGTGTCGCCCTTATTCCCTTTTTTGCGGCATTTTGCCTTCCTGTTTTTGCTCACCCAGAAA
CGCTGGTGAAAGTAAAAGATGCTGAAGATCAGTTGGGTGCACGAGTGGGTTACATCGAACTGGATCTCAA
CAGCGGTAAGATCCTTGAGAGTTTTCGCCCCGAAGAACGTTTTCCAATGATGAGCACTTTTAAAGTTCTG
CTATGTGGCGCGGTATTATCCCGTATTGACGCCGGGCAAGAGCAACTCGGTCGCCGCATACACTATTCTC
AGAATGACTTGGTTGAGTACTCACCAGTCACAGAAAAGCATCTTACGGATGGCATGACAGTAAGAGAATT
ATGCAGTGCTGCCATAACCATGAGTGATAACACTGCGGCCAACTTACTTCTGACAACGATCGGAGGACCG
AAGGAGCTAACCGCTTTTTTGCACAACATGGGGGATCATGTAACTCGCCTTGATCGTTGGGAACCGGAGC
TGAATGAAGCCATACCAAACGACGAGCGTGACACCACGATGCCTGTAGCAATGGCAACAACGTTGCGCAA
ACTATTAACTGGCGAACTACTTACTCTAGCTTCCCGGCAACAATTAATAGACTGGATGGAGGCGGATAAA
GTTGCAGGACCACTTCTGCGCTCGGCCCTTCCGGCTGGCTGGTTTATTGCTGATAAATCTGGAGCCGGTG
AGCGTGGGTCTCGCGGTATCATTGCAGCACTGGGGCCAGATGGTAAGCCCTCCCGTATCGTAGTTATCTA
CACGACGGGGAGTCAGGCAACTATGGATGAACGAAATAGACAGATCGCTGAGATAGGTGCCTCACTGATT
AAGCATTGGTAACTGTCAGACCAAGTTTACTCATATATACTTTAGATTGATTTAAAACTTCATTTTTAAT
TTAAAAGGATCTAGGTGAAGATCCTTTTTGATAATCTCATGACCAAAATCCCTTAACGTGAGTTTTCGTT
CCACTGAGCGTCAGACCCCGTAGAAAAGATCAAAGGATCTTCTTGAGATCCTTTTTTTCTGCGCGTAATC
TGCTGCTTGCAAACAAAAAAACCACCGCTACCAGCGGTGGTTTGTTTGCCGGATCAAGAGCTACCAACTC
TTTTTCCGAAGGTAACTGGCTTCAGCAGAGCGCAGATACCAAATACTGTCCTTCTAGTGTAGCCGTAGTT
AGGCCACCACTTCAAGAACTCTGTAGCACCGCCTACATACCTCGCTCTGCTAATCCTGTTACCAGTGGCT
GCTGCCAGTGGCGATAAGTCGTGTCTTACCGGGTTGGACTCAAGACGATAGTTACCGGATAAGGCGCAGC
GGTCGGGCTGAACGGGGGGTTCGTGCACACAGCCCAGCTTGGAGCGAACGACCTACACCGAACTGAGATA
CCTACAGCGTGAGCTATGAGAAAGCGCCACGCTTCCCGAAGGGAGAAAGGCGGACAGGTATCCGGTAAGC
GGCAGGGTCGGAACAGGAGAGCGCACGAGGGAGCTTCCAGGGGGAAACGCCTGGTATCTTTATAGTCCTG
TCGGGTTTCGCCACCTCTGACTTGAGCGTCGATTTTTGTGATGCTCGTCAGGGGGGCGGAGCCTATGGAA
AAACGCCAGCAACGCGGCCTTTTTACGGTTCCTGGCCTTTTGCTGGCCTTTTGCTCACATGTTCTTTCCT
GCGTTATCCCCTGATTCTGTGGATAACCGTATTACCGCCTTTGAGTGAGCTGATACCGCTCGCCGCAGCC
GAACGACCGAGCGCAGCGAGTCAGTGAGCGAGGAAGCGGAAGAGCGCCCAATACGCAAACCGCCTCTCCC
CGCGCGTTGGCCGATTCATTAATGCAGCTGGCACGACAGGTTTCCCGACTGGAAAGCGGGCAGTGAGCGC
AACGCAATTAATGTGAGTTAGCTCACTCATTAGGCACCCCAGGCTTTACACTTTATGCTTCCGGCTCGTA
TGTTGTGTGGAATTGTGAGCGGATAACAATTTCACACAGGAAACAGCTATGACCATGATTACGCCAAGCG
CGCAATTAACCCTCACTAAAGGGAACAAAAGCTGGAGCTGCAAGCTTAATGTAGTCTTATGCAATACTCT
TGTAGTCTTGCAACATGGTAACGATGAGTTAGCAACATGCCTTACAAGGAGAGAAAAAGCACCGTGCATG
CCGATTGGTGGAAGTAAGGTGGTACGATCGTGCCTTATTAGGAAGGCAACAGACGGGTCTGACATGGATT
GGACGAACCACTGAATTGCCGCATTGCAGAGATATTGTATTTAAGTGCCTAGCTCGATACAATAAACGGG
TCTCTCTGGTTAGACCAGATCTGAGCCTGGGAGCTCTCTGGCTAACTAGGGAACCCACTGCTTAAGCCTC
AATAAAGCTTGCCTTGAGTGCTTCAAGTAGTGTGTGCCCGTCTGTTGTGTGACTCTGGTAACTAGAGATC
CCTCAGACCCTTTTAGTCAGTGTGGAAAATCTCTAGCAGTGGCGCCCGAACAGGGACCTGAAAGCGAAAG
GGAAACCAGAGCTCTCTCGACGCAGGACTCGGCTTGCTGAAGCGCGCACGGCAAGAGGCGAGGGGCGGCG
ACTGGTGAGTACGCCAAAAATTTTGACTAGCGGAGGCTAGAAGGAGAGAGATGGGTGCGAGAGCGTCAGT
ATTAAGCGGGGGAGAATTAGATCGCGATGGGAAAAAATTCGGTTAAGGCCAGGGGGAAAGAAAAAATATA
AATTAAAACATATAGTATGGGCAAGCAGGGAGCTAGAACGATTCGCAGTTAATCCTGGCCTGTTAGAAAC
ATCAGAAGGCTGTAGACAAATACTGGGACAGCTACAACCATCCCTTCAGACAGGATCAGAAGAACTTAGA
TCATTATATAATACAGTAGCAACCCTCTATTGTGTGCATCAAAGGATAGAGATAAAAGACACCAAGGAAG
CTTTAGACAAGATAGAGGAAGAGCAAAACAAAAGTAAGACCACCGCACAGCAAGCGGCCGCTGATCTTCA
GACCTGGAGGAGGAGATATGAGGGACAATTGGAGAAGTGAATTATATAAATATAAAGTAGTAAAAATTGA
ACCATTAGGAGTAGCACCCACCAAGGCAAAGAGAAGAGTGGTGCAGAGAGAAAAAAGAGCAGTGGGAATA
GGAGCTTTGTTCCTTGGGTTCTTGGGAGCAGCAGGAAGCACTATGGGCGCAGCCTCAATGACGCTGACGG
TACAGGCCAGACAATTATTGTCTGGTATAGTGCAGCAGCAGAACAATTTGCTGAGGGCTATTGAGGCGCA
ACAGCATCTGTTGCAACTCACAGTCTGGGGCATCAAGCAGCTCCAGGCAAGAATCCTGGCTGTGGAAAGA
TACCTAAAGGATCAACAGCTCCTGGGGATTTGGGGTTGCTCTGGAAAACTCATTTGCACCACTGCTGTGC
CTTGGAATGCTAGTTGGAGTAATAAATCTCTGGAACAGATTTGGAATCACACGACCTGGATGGAGTGGGA
CAGAGAAATTAACAATTACACAAGCTTAATACACTCCTTAATTGAAGAATCGCAAAACCAGCAAGAAAAG
AATGAACAAGAATTATTGGAATTAGATAAATGGGCAAGTTTGTGGAATTGGTTTAACATAACAAATTGGC
TGTGGTATATAAAATTATTCATAATGATAGTAGGAGGCTTGGTAGGTTTAAGAATAGTTTTTGCTGTACT
TTCTATAGTGAATAGAGTTAGGCAGGGATATTCACCATTATCGTTTCAGACCCACCTCCCAACCCCGAGG
GGACCCGACAGGCCCGAAGGAATAGAAGAAGAAGGTGGAGAGAGAGACAGAGACAGATCCATTCGATTAG
TGAACGGATCTCGACGGTATCGGTTAACTTTTAAAAGAAAAGGGGGGATTGGGGGGTACAGTGCAGGGGA
AAGAATAGTAGACATAATAGCAACAGACATACAAACTAAAGAATTACAAAAACAAATTACAAAAATTCAA
AATTTTATCGATCACGAGACTAGCCTCGAGAGTTGGCTTTACTCCCTATCAGTGATAGAGAACGTATGAA
GAGTTTACTCCCTATCAGTGATAGAGAACGTATGCAGACTTTACTCCCTATCAGTGATAGAGAACGTATA
AGGAGTTTACTCCCTATCAGTGATAGAGAACGTATGACCAGTTTACTCCCTATCAGTGATAGAGAACGTA
TCTACAGTTTACTCCCTATCAGTGATAGAGAACGTATATCCAGTTTACTCCCTATCAGTGATAGAGAACG
TATAAGCTTTAGGCGTGTACGGTGGGCGCCTATAAAAGCAGAGCTCGTTTAGTGAACCGTCAGATCGCCT
GGAGCAATTCCACAACACTTTTGTCTTATACCAACTTTCCGTACCACTTCCTACCCTCGTAAAACCGGTC
GTCGACTAGTCCAGTGTGGTGGAATTCTGCAGATATCAACAAGTTTGTACAAAAAAGCTGAACGAGAAAC
GTAAAATGATATAAATATCAATATATTAAATTAGATTTTGCATAAAAAACAGACTACATAATACTGTAAA
ACACAACATATCCAGTCACTATGGCGGCCGCATTAGGCACCCCAGGCTTTACACTTTATGCTTCCGGCTC
GTATAATGTGTGGATTTTGAGTTAGGATCCGGCGAGATTTTCAGGAGCTAAGGAAGCTAAAATGGAGAAA
AAAATCACTGGATATACCACCGTTGATATATCCCAATGGCATCGTAAAGAACATTTTGAGGCATTTCAGT
CAGTTGCTCAATGTACCTATAACCAGACCGTTCAGCTGGATATTACGGCCTTTTTAAAGACCGTAAAGAA
AAATAAGCACAAGTTTTATCCGGCCTTTATTCACATTCTTGCCCGCCTGATGAATGCTCATCCGGAATTC
CGTATGGCAATGAAAGACGGTGAGCTGGTGATATGGGATAGTGTTCACCCTTGTTACACCGTTTTCCATG
AGCAAACTGAAACGTTTTCATCGCTCTGGAGTGAATACCACGACGATTTCCGGCAGTTTCTACACATATA
TTCGCAAGATGTGGCGTGTTACGGTGAAAACCTGGCCTATTTCCCTAAAGGGTTTATTGAGAATATGTTT
TTCGTCTCAGCCAATCCCTGGGTGAGTTTCACCAGTTTTGATTTAAACGTGGCCAATATGGACAACTTCT
TCGCCCCCGTTTTCACCATGGGCAAATATTATACGCAAGGCGACAAGGTGCTGATGCCGCTGGCGATTCA
GGTTCATCATGCCGTCTGTGATGGCTTCCATGTCGGCAGAATGCTTAATGAATTACAACAGTACTGCGAT
GAGTGGCAGGGCGGGGCGTAAAGATCTGGATCCGGCTTACTAAAAGCCAGATAACAGTATGCGTATTTGC
GCGCTGATTTTTGCGGTATAAGAATATATACTGATATGTATACCCGAAGTATGTCAAAAAGAGGTGTGCT
ATGAAGCAGCGTATTACAGTGACAGTTGACAGCGACAGCTATCAGTTGCTCAAGGCATATATGATGTCAA
TATCTCCGGTCTGGTAAGCACAACCATGCAGAATGAAGCCCGTCGTCTGCGTGCCGAACGCTGGAAAGCG
GAAAATCAGGAAGGGATGGCTGAGGTCGCCCGGTTTATTGAAATGAACGGCTCTTTTGCTGACGAGAACA
GGGACTGGTGAAATGCAGTTTAAGGTTTACACCTATAAAAGAGAGAGCCGTTATCGTCTGTTTGTGGATG
TACAGAGTGATATTATTGACACGCCCGGGCGACGGATGGTGATCCCCCTGGCCAGTGCACGTCTGCTGTC
AGATAAAGTCTCCCGTGAACTTTACCCGGTGGTGCATATCGGGGATGAAAGCTGGCGCATGATGACCACC
GATATGGCCAGTGTGCCGGTCTCCGTTATCGGGGAAGAAGTGGCTGATCTCAGCCACCGCGAAAATGACA
TCAAAAACGCCATTAACCTGATGTTCTGGGGAATATAAATGTCAGGCTCCGTTATACACAGCCAGTCTGC
AGGTCGACCATAGTGACTGGATATGTTGTGTTTTACAGTATTATGTAGTCTGTTTTTTATGCAAAATCTA
ATTTAATATATTGATATTTATATCATTTTACGTTTCTCGTTCAGCTTTCTTGTACAAAGTGGTTGATATC
CAGCACAGTGGCGGCCGCTCGACAATCAACCTCTGGATTACAAAATTTGTGAAAGATTGACTGGTATTCT
TAACTATGTTGCTCCTTTTACGCTATGTGGATACGCTGCTTTAATGCCTTTGTATCATGCTATTGCTTCC
CGTATGGCTTTCATTTTCTCCTCCTTGTATAAATCCTGGTTGCTGTCTCTTTATGAGGAGTTGTGGCCCG
TTGTCAGGCAACGTGGCGTGGTGTGCACTGTGTTTGCTGACGCAACCCCCACTGGTTGGGGCATTGCCAC
CACCTGTCAGCTCCTTTCCGGGACTTTCGCTTTCCCCCTCCCTATTGCCACGGCGGAACTCATCGCCGCC
TGCCTTGCCCGCTGCTGGACAGGGGCTCGGCTGTTGGGCACTGACAATTCCGTGGTGTTGTCGGGGAAGC
TGACGTCCTTTCCATGGCTGCTCGCCTGTGTTGCCACCTGGATTCTGCGCGGGACGTCCTTCTGCTACGT
CCCTTCGGCCCTCAATCCAGCGGACCTTCCTTCCCGCGGCCTGCTGCCGGCTCTGCGGCCTCTTCCGCGT
CTTCGCCTTCGCCCTCAGACGAGTCGGATCTCCCTTTGGGCCGCCTCCCCGCCTGGAATTCTGCAGATAT
CCGGACTAGTGATCTAATTCTACCGGGTAGGGGAGGCGCTTTTCCCAAGGCAGTCTGGAGCATGCGCTTT
AGCAGCCCCGCTGGGCACTTGGCGCTACACAAGTGGCCTCTGGCCTCGCACACATTCCACATCCACCGGT
AGGCGCCAACCGGCTCCGTTCTTTGGTGGCCCCTTCGCGCCACCTTCTACTCCTCCCCTAGTCAGGAAGT
TCCCCCCCGCCCCGCAGCTCGCGTCGTGCAGGACGTGACAAATGGAAGTAGCACGTCTCACTAGTCTCGT
GCAGATGGACAGCACCGCTGAGCAATGGAAGCGGGTAGGCCTTTGGGGCAGCGGCCAATAGCAGCTTTGC
TCCTTCGCTTTCTGGGCTCAGAGGCTGGGAAGGGGTGGGTCCGGGGGCGGGCTCAGGGGCGGGCTCAGGG
GCGGGGCGGGCGCCCGAAGGTCCTCCGGAGGCCCGGCATTCTGCACGCTTCAAAAGCGCACGTCTGCCGC
GCTGTTCTCCTCTTCCTCATCTCCGGGCCTTTCGACCTGCAGCCAATATGGGATCGGCCATTGAACAAGA
TGGATTGCACGCAGGTTCTCCGGCCGCTTGGGTGGAGAGGCTATTCGGCTATGACTGGGCACAACAGACA
ATCGGCTGCTCTGATGCCGCCGTGTTCCGGCTGTCAGCGCAGGGGCGCCCGGTTCTTTTTGTCAAGACCG
ACCTGTCCGGTGCCCTGAATGAACTGCAGGACGAGGCAGCGCGGCTATCGTGGCTGGCCACGACGGGCGT
TCCTTGCGCAGCTGTGCTCGACGTTGTCACTGAAGCGGGAAGGGACTGGCTGCTATTGGGCGAAGTGCCG
GGGCAGGATCTCCTGTCATCTCACCTTGCTCCTGCCGAGAAAGTATCCATCATGGCTGATGCAATGCGGC
GGCTGCATACGCTTGATCCGGCTACCTGCCCATTCGACCACCAAGCGAAACATCGCATCGAGCGAGCACG
TACTCGGATGGAAGCCGGTCTTGTCGATCAGGATGATCTGGACGAAGAGCATCAGGGGCTCGCGCCAGCC
GAACTGTTCGCCAGGCTCAAGGCGCGCATGCCCGACGGCGAGGATCTCGTCGTGACCCATGGCGATGCCT
GCTTGCCGAATATCATGGTGGAAAATGGCCGCTTTTCTGGATTCATCGACTGTGGCCGGCTGGGTGTGGC
GGACCGCTATCAGGACATAGCGTTGGCTACCCGTGATATTGCTGAAGAGCTTGGCGGCGAATGGGCTGAC
CGCTTCCTCGTGCTTTACGGTATCGCCGCTCCCGATTCGCAGCGCATCGCCTTCTATCGCCTTCTTGACG
AGTTCTTCTGAGGGGATCCGTCGAGGGCCCGGTACCTTTAAGACCAATGACTTACAAGGCAGCTGTAGAT
CTTAGCCACTTTTTAAAAGAAAAGGGGGGACTGGAAGGGCTAGCTCACTCCCAACGAAGACAAGATCTGC
TTTTTGCTTGTACTGGGTCTCTCTGGTTAGACCAGATCTGAGCCTGGGAGCTCTCTGGCTGCCTAGGGAA
CCCACTGCTTAAGCCTCAATAAAGCTTGCCTTGAGTGCTTCAAGTAGTGTGTGCCCGTCTGTTGTGTGAC
TCTGGTAACTAGAGATCCCTCAGACCCTTTTAGTCAGTGTGGAAAATCTCTAGCAGTAGTAGTTCATGTC
ATCTTATTATTCAGTATTTATAACTTGCAAAGAAATGAATATCAGAGAGTGAGAGGAACTTGTTTATTGC
AGCTTATAATGGTTACAAATAAAGCAATAGCATCACAAATTTCACAAATAAAGCATTTTTTTCACTGCAT
TCTAGTTGTGGTTTGTCCAAACTCATCAATGTATCTTATCATGTCTGGCTCTAGCTATCCCGCCCCTAAC
TCCGCCCAGTTCCGCCCATTCTCCGCCCCATGGCTGACTAATTTTTTTTATTTATGCAGAGGCCGAGGCC
GCCTCGGCCTCTGAGCTATTCCAGAAGTAGTGAGGAGGCTTTTTTGGAGGCCTAGGCTTTTGCGTCGAGA
CGTACCCAATTCGCCCTATAGTGAGTCGTATTACGCGCGCTCACTGGCCGTCGTTTTACAACGTCGTGAC
TGGGAAAACCCTGGCGTTACCCAACTTAATCGCCTTGCAGCACATCCCCCTTTCGCCAGCTGGCGTAATA
GCGAAGAGGCCCGCACCGATCGCCCTTCCCAACAGTTGCGCAGCCTGAATGGCGAATGGCGCG
[124 nt withheld, positions 9164-9287]
C
[91 nt withheld, positions 9289-9379]
A
[49 nt withheld, positions 9381-9429]
CCTTTGACGTTGGAGTCCACGTTCTTT
[37 nt withheld, positions 9457-9493]
ACCCTATCTCGGTCTATTCTTTTGATTTATAAGGGATTTTGCCGATTTCGGCCTATTGGTTAAAAAATGA
GCTGATTTAACAAAAATTTAACGCGAATTTTAACAAAATATTAACGTTTACAATTTCC
