>Addgene plasmid #27566 | pLenti CMVTRE3G Neo DEST (w813-1) | addgene partial sequence | sequence record 35108 | 27566 with CAT-R
ACGGTGGTATATCCAGTGATTTTTTTCTCCATTTTAGCTTCCTTAGCTCCTGAAAATCTCGACGGATCCT
AACTCAAAATCCACACATTATACGAGCCGGAAGCATAAAGTGTAAAGCCTGGGGTGCCTAATGCGGCCGC
CATAGTGACTGGATATGTTGTGTTTTACAGTATTATGTAGTCTGTTTTTTATGCAAAATCTAATTTAATA
TATTGATATTTATATCATTTTACGTTTCTCGTTCAGCTTTTTTGTACAAACTTGTTGATATCTGCAGAAT
TCCACCACACTGGACTAGTCGACGAACCGGTTTACGAGGGTAGGAAGTGGTACGGAAAGTTGGTATAAGA
CAAAAGTGTTGTGGAATTGCTCCAGGCGATCTGACGGTTCACTAAACGAGCTCTGCTTTTATAGGCGCCC
ACCGTACACGCCTAAAGCTTATACGTTCTCTATCACTGATAGGGAGTAAACTGGATATACGTTCTCTATC
ACTGATAGGGAGTAAACTGTAGATACGTTCTCTATCACTGATAGGGAGTAAACTGGTCATACGTTCTCTA
TCACTGATAGGGAGTAAACTCCTTATACGTTCTCTATCACTGATAGGGAGTAAAGTCTGCATACGTTCTC
TATCACTGATAGGGAGTAAACTCTTCATACGTTCTCTATCACTGATAGGGAGTAAAGCCAACTCGAGGCT
AGTCTCGTGATCGATAAAATTTTGAATTTTTGTAATTTGTTTTTGTAATTCTTTAGTTTGTATGTCTGTT
GCTATTATGTCTACTATTCTTTCCCCTGCACTGTACCCCCCAATCCCCCC
