>Addgene plasmid #27566 | pLenti CMVTRE3G Neo DEST (w813-1) | addgene partial sequence | sequence record 35109 | 27566 with mPGK-F
GGCACAACAGACAATCGGCTGCTCTGATGCCGCCGTGTTCCGGCTGTCAGCGCAGGGGCGCCCGGTTCTT
TTTGTCAAGACCGACCTGTCCGGTGCCCTGAATGAACTGCAGGACGAGGCAGCGCGGCTATCGTGGCTGG
CCACGACGGGCGTTCCTTGCGCAGCTGTGCTCGACGTTGTCACTGAAGCGGGAAGGGACTGGCTGCTATT
GGGCGAAGTGCCGGGGCAGGATCTCCTGTCATCTCACCTTGCTCCTGCCGAGAAAGTATCCATCATGGCT
GATGCAATGCGGCGGCTGCATACGCTTGATCCGGCTACCTGCCCATTCGACCACCAAGCGAAACATCGCA
TCGAGCGAGCACGTACTCGGATGGAAGCCGGTCTTGTCGATCAGGATGATCTGGACGAAGAGCATCAGGG
GCTCGCGCCAGCCGAACTGTTCGCCAGGCTCAAGGCGCGCATGCCCGACGGCGAGGATCTCGTCGTGACC
CATGGCGATGCCTGCTTGCCGAATATCATGGTGGAAAATGGCCGCTTTTCTGGATTCATC
